Addgene plasmid #172933: pcDNA3.1_crGE
Purpose: Crowding FRET sensor with mCerulean3 and mCitrine for mammalian cell expression. Linker comprises 2 helices and 3 GSG domains.
Depositing lab: Arnold Boersma. Depositing organization: University of Groningen. Publication: A sensor for quantification of macromolecular crowding in living cells. Boersma AJ, Zuhorn IS, Poolman B. Nat Methods. 2015 Mar;12(3):227-9, 1 p following 229. doi: 10.1038/nmeth.3257. Epub 2015 Feb 2. PubMed 25643150.
Backbone
  Vector backbone: pcDNA3.1
  Backbone size w/o insert (bp): 5338
  Vector type: Mammalian Expression
Growth in bacteria
  Bacterial resistance: Ampicillin, 100 μg/mL
  Growth temperature: 37°C
  Growth strain: DH5alpha
  Copy number: High Copy
Gene/Insert
  Gene/Insert name: CrowdingSensorGE
  Species: Synthetic
  Insert size (bp): 1800
  Promoter: CMV
  Cloning method: Restriction Enzyme; 5′ cloning site NheI (unknown if destroyed); 3′ cloning site XbaI (unknown if destroyed)
Terms and licenses: Academic/Nonprofit Terms; Industry Terms: Not Available to Industry
How to cite: pcDNA3.1_crGE was a gift from Arnold Boersma (Addgene plasmid # 172933 ; http://n2t.net/addgene:172933 ; RRID:Addgene_172933)
