[The description below was written by a language model from this plasmid's Addgene catalogue record and pLannotate feature annotations shown in this document.]
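Description:
pcDNA3.1_crGE is a mammalian expression plasmid built on the pcDNA3.1 backbone that encodes a genetically encoded FRET sensor for macromolecular crowding. It is propagated in E. coli as a high-copy plasmid through its ColE1/pUC-type origin and selected with ampicillin via the β-lactamase gene. The backbone also carries an f1 phage origin and an SV40 promoter-driven neomycin/kanamycin phosphotransferase (neo) cassette ending in an SV40 polyadenylation signal, which is the standard arrangement for G418 selection of stably transfected mammalian cells. The annotation also reports several short fragment matches (bom, an HIV-1 LTR fragment, ble, lacI and lac promoter/operator elements). These appear to be backbone remnants or partial homology hits rather than functional parts of the design.

The payload is a synthetic insert of about 1.8 kb, CrowdingSensorGE, cloned between NheI and XbaI sites downstream of the CMV immediate-early enhancer and promoter and followed by the bovine growth hormone polyadenylation signal. A T7 promoter lies just upstream of the coding region. The annotated open reading frame begins with the cyan donor mCerulean3 and ends with a yellow acceptor annotated as Citrine (mCitrine according to the catalogue entry). The roughly 350 nt between them is unannotated and corresponds to the flexible linker, which the record describes as two helices and three GSG domains. In such a sensor, crowded surroundings are expected to favour a more compact linker conformation, bringing the two fluorophores closer together and raising FRET efficiency. The ratio of acceptor to donor emission then serves as the readout. The construct is intended for transfection into mammalian cells to quantify macromolecular crowding in living cells.
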