Features (pLannotate 1.2.2; 21 found; start..end, strand, type, name):
     28..80      -  misc_feature   bom (fragment): basis of mobility region from pBR322
    235..614     +  enhancer       CMV enhancer: human cytomegalovirus immediate early enhancer
    615..818     +  promoter       CMV promoter: human cytomegalovirus (CMV) immediate early promoter
    814..847     +  LTR            5' LTR (truncated) (fragment): truncated 5' long terminal repeat (LTR) from HIV-1
    863..881     +  promoter       T7 promoter: promoter for bacteriophage T7 RNA polymerase
    925..1638    +  CDS            mCerulean3: mCerulean3 is a basic (constitutively fluorescent) cyan fluorescent protein published in 2011, derived from Aequorea victoria. It is reported to be a somewhat slowly-maturing monomer with very low acid sensitivity.
   1993..2706    +  CDS            Citrine: Citrine is a basic (constitutively fluorescent) yellow fluorescent protein published in 2001, derived from Aequorea victoria. It has moderate acid sensitivity.
   2747..2971    +  polyA_signal   bGH poly(A) signal: bovine growth hormone polyadenylation signal
   2975..2996    +  promoter       SV40 promoter (fragment): SV40 enhancer and early promoter
   3017..3445    +  rep_origin     f1 ori (sequence partly withheld): f1 bacteriophage origin of replication; arrow indicates direction of (+) strand synthesis
   3459..3788    +  promoter       SV40 promoter: SV40 enhancer and early promoter
   3855..4646    +  CDS            neo: KKA2_KLEPN - Also known as kan, nptII. Experimental evidence at protein level: Swiss-Prot protein existence level 1. Resistance to kanamycin, neomycin, paromomycin, ribostamycin, butirosin and gentamicin B. From Klebsiella pneumoniae.
   4670..4828    +  CDS            ble (fragment): BLE_KLEPN - Experimental evidence at protein level: Swiss-Prot protein existence level 1. Binding protein with a strong affinity to the bleomycin family of antibiotics. Binds to CL990; an antimitotic-antibiotic compound. From Klebsiella pneumoniae.
   4823..4944    +  polyA_signal   SV40 poly(A) signal: SV40 polyadenylation signal
   5017..5033    -  protein_bind   lac operator: The lac repressor binds to the lac operator to inhibit transcription in E. coli. This inhibition can be relieved by adding lactose or isopropyl-β-D-thiogalactopyranoside (IPTG). lac repressor encoded by lacI
   5041..5071    -  promoter       lac promoter: promoter for the E. coli lac operon
   5086..5107    -  protein_bind   CAP binding site: CAP binding activates transcription in the presence of cAMP. E. coli catabolite activator protein
   5120..5212    -  CDS            lacI (fragment): lac repressor; lacI; The lac repressor binds to the lac operator to inhibit transcription in E. coli. This inhibition can be relieved by adding lactose or isopropyl-β-D-thiogalactopyranoside (IPTG).
   5395..5983    -  rep_origin     ori: high-copy-number ColE1/pMB1/pBR322/pUC origin of replication
   6154..7014    -  CDS            AmpR: β-lactamase; bla; confers resistance to ampicillin, carbenicillin, and related antibiotics
   7015..7119    -  promoter       AmpR promoter: bla
>Addgene plasmid #172933 | pcDNA3.1_crGE | addgene full sequence | sequence record 339481 | Addgene NGS Result
GACGGATCGGGAGATCTCCCGATCCCCTATGGTGCACTCTCAGTACAATCTGCTCTGATGCCGCATAGTT
AAGCCAGTATCTGCTCCCTGCTTGTGTGTTGGAGGTCGCTGAGTAGTGCGCGAGCAAAATTTAAGCTACA
ACAAGGCAAGGCTTGACCGACAATTGCATGAAGAATCTGCTTAGGGTTAGGCGTTTTGCGCTGCTTCGCG
ATGTACGGGCCAGATATACGCGTTGACATTGATTATTGACTAGTTATTAATAGTAATCAATTACGGGGTC
ATTAGTTCATAGCCCATATATGGAGTTCCGCGTTACATAACTTACGGTAAATGGCCCGCCTGGCTGACCG
CCCAACGACCCCCGCCCATTGACGTCAATAATGACGTATGTTCCCATAGTAACGCCAATAGGGACTTTCC
ATTGACGTCAATGGGTGGAGTATTTACGGTAAACTGCCCACTTGGCAGTACATCAAGTGTATCATATGCC
AAGTACGCCCCCTATTGACGTCAATGACGGTAAATGGCCCGCCTGGCATTATGCCCAGTACATGACCTTA
TGGGACTTTCCTACTTGGCAGTACATCTACGTATTAGTCATCGCTATTACCATGGTGATGCGGTTTTGGC
AGTACATCAATGGGCGTGGATAGCGGTTTGACTCACGGGGATTTCCAAGTCTCCACCCCATTGACGTCAA
TGGGAGTTTGTTTTGGCACCAAAATCAACGGGACTTTCCAAAATGTCGTAACAACTCCGCCCCATTGACG
CAAATGGGCGGTAGGCGTGTACGGTGGGAGGTCTATATAAGCAGAGCTCTCTGGCTAACTAGAGAACCCA
CTGCTTACTGGCTTATCGAAATTAATACGACTCACTATAGGGAGACCCAAGCTGGCTAGCATGGGCCACC
ACCACCATCACCACGTGTCCAAGGGCGAGGAACTGTTCACCGGCGTGGTGCCCATCCTGGTGGAACTGGA
TGGCGACGTGAACGGCCACAAGTTCAGCGTGTCCGGCGAGGGCGAAGGCGACGCCACATATGGCAAGCTG
ACCCTGAAGTTCATCTGCACCACCGGCAAGCTGCCCGTGCCTTGGCCTACCCTCGTGACCACACTGTCTT
GGGGCGTGCAGTGCTTCGCCAGATACCCCGACCATATGAAGCAGCACGACTTCTTCAAGAGCGCCATGCC
CGAGGGCTACGTGCAGGAACGGACCATCTTCTTTAAGGACGACGGCAACTACAAGACCAGGGCCGAAGTG
AAGTTCGAGGGCGACACCCTCGTGAACCGGATCGAGCTGAAGGGCATCGACTTCAAAGAGGACGGCAACA
TCCTGGGCCACAAGCTGGAGTACAACGCCATCCACGGCAACGTGTACATCACCGCCGACAAGCAGAAGAA
CGGCATCAAGGCCAACTTCGGCCTGAACTGCAACATCGAGGACGGCTCCGTGCAGCTGGCCGACCACTAC
CAGCAGAACACCCCCATCGGAGATGGCCCCGTGCTGCTGCCCGACAACCACTACCTGAGCACCCAGAGCA
AGCTGAGCAAGGACCCCAACGAGAAGCGGGACCACATGGTGCTGCTCGAGTTCGTGACAGCCGCCGGAAT
CACCCTGGGCATGGACGAGCTGTACAAGGGCTCTGGCGGCAGCGGAGGAAGTGGCGGATCAGGCGGCAGT
GGGGGATCTGGCGCTGAAGCCGCTGCCAAAGAAGCCGCCGCTAAAGAGGCAGCTGCAAAAGAGGCTGCAG
CTAAAGAAGCCGCAGCAAAAGAAGCTGCTGCCAAGGCCGGAAGCGGCGGATCTGGGGGATCAGGGGGAAG
CGGAGGCTCAGGCGGCTCAGGGGCTGAAGCTGCTGCTAAAGAGGCCGCTGCCAAAGAAGCAGCTGCCAAA
GAAGCTGCAGCAAAAGAGGCTGCCGCAAAAGAGGCAGCCGCCAAGGCTGGATCTGGCGGCTCTGGGGGCA
GTGGCGGCTCCGGCGGAAGCGGAGGATCCGGCGTGTCAAAGGGGGAAGAACTGTTTACAGGGGTGGTGCC
TATTCTGGTGGAACTGGACGGGGATGTGAATGGGCATAAGTTCTCCGTGTCTGGGGAGGGGGAAGGGGAT
GCTACCTACGGAAAACTGACACTGAAGTTTATCTGTACAACAGGGAAACTGCCTGTGCCCTGGCCCACAC
TCGTGACAACCTTTGGCTACGGCCTGATGTGTTTCGCCCGCTACCCTGATCATATGAAGCAGCATGATTT
TTTCAAATCCGCTATGCCTGAGGGATATGTGCAGGAAAGAACAATTTTCTTCAAGGATGATGGGAATTAC
AAAACACGCGCTGAAGTGAAATTTGAGGGGGATACACTCGTGAATCGCATTGAACTGAAGGGGATTGATT
TCAAAGAGGACGGGAATATTCTGGGGCACAAACTGGAGTATAACTACAACAGCCACAATGTGTATATCAT
GGCTGATAAGCAGAAAAATGGGATCAAAGTGAACTTCAAGATCCGGCACAATATCGAGGATGGAAGTGTG
CAGCTGGCTGATCATTATCAGCAGAATACTCCTATCGGCGACGGACCTGTGCTGCTGCCTGATAATCACT
ATCTGTCCTACCAGAGCGCCCTGTCCAAGGACCCTAATGAGAAAAGGGATCATATGGTGCTGCTGGAATT
TGTGACCGCTGCTGGCATCACACTGGGAATGGATGAACTGTATAAGTAATCTAGAGGGCCCGTTTAAACC
CGCTGATCAGCCTCGACTGTGCCTTCTAGTTGCCAGCCATCTGTTGTTTGCCCCTCCCCCGTGCCTTCCT
TGACCCTGGAAGGTGCCACTCCCACTGTCCTTTCCTAATAAAATGAGGAAATTGCATCGCATTGTCTGAG
TAGGTGTCATTCTATTCTGGGGGGTGGGGTGGGGCAGGACAGCAAGGGGGAGGATTGGGAAGACAATAGC
AGGCATGCTGGGGATGCGGTGGGCTCTATGGCTTCTGAGGCGGAAAGAACCAGCTGGGGCTCTAGGGGGT
ATCCCC
[124 nt withheld, positions 3017-3140]
C
[91 nt withheld, positions 3142-3232]
A
[49 nt withheld, positions 3234-3282]
CCTTTGACGTTGGAGTCCACGTTCTTT
[37 nt withheld, positions 3310-3346]
ACCCTATCTCGGTCTATTCTTTTGATTTATAAGGGATTTTGCCGATTTCGGCCTATTGGTTAAAAAATGA
GCTGATTTAACAAAAATTTAACGCGAATTAATTCTGTGGAATGTGTGTCAGTTAGGGTGTGGAAAGTCCC
CAGGCTCCCCAGCAGGCAGAAGTATGCAAAGCATGCATCTCAATTAGTCAGCAACCAGGTGTGGAAAGTC
CCCAGGCTCCCCAGCAGGCAGAAGTATGCAAAGCATGCATCTCAATTAGTCAGCAACCATAGTCCCGCCC
CTAACTCCGCCCATCCCGCCCCTAACTCCGCCCAGTTCCGCCCATTCTCCGCCCCATGGCTGACTAATTT
TTTTTATTTATGCAGAGGCCGAGGCCGCCTCTGCCTCTGAGCTATTCCAGAAGTAGTGAGGAGGCTTTTT
TGGAGGCCTAGGCTTTTGCAAAAAGCTCCCGGGAGCTTGTATATCCATTTTCGGATCTGATCAAGAGACA
GGATGAGGATCGTTTCGCATGATTGAACAAGATGGATTGCACGCAGGTTCTCCGGCCGCTTGGGTGGAGA
GGCTATTCGGCTATGACTGGGCACAACAGACAATCGGCTGCTCTGATGCCGCCGTGTTCCGGCTGTCAGC
GCAGGGGCGCCCGGTTCTTTTTGTCAAGACCGACCTGTCCGGTGCCCTGAATGAACTGCAGGACGAGGCA
GCGCGGCTATCGTGGCTGGCCACGACGGGCGTTCCTTGCGCAGCTGTGCTCGACGTTGTCACTGAAGCGG
GAAGGGACTGGCTGCTATTGGGCGAAGTGCCGGGGCAGGATCTCCTGTCATCTCACCTTGCTCCTGCCGA
GAAAGTATCCATCATGGCTGATGCAATGCGGCGGCTGCATACGCTTGATCCGGCTACCTGCCCATTCGAC
CACCAAGCGAAACATCGCATCGAGCGAGCACGTACTCGGATGGAAGCCGGTCTTGTCGATCAGGATGATC
TGGACGAAGAGCATCAGGGGCTCGCGCCAGCCGAACTGTTCGCCAGGCTCAAGGCGCGCATGCCCGACGG
CGAGGATCTCGTCGTGACCCATGGCGATGCCTGCTTGCCGAATATCATGGTGGAAAATGGCCGCTTTTCT
GGATTCATCGACTGTGGCCGGCTGGGTGTGGCGGACCGCTATCAGGACATAGCGTTGGCTACCCGTGATA
TTGCTGAAGAGCTTGGCGGCGAATGGGCTGACCGCTTCCTCGTGCTTTACGGTATCGCCGCTCCCGATTC
GCAGCGCATCGCCTTCTATCGCCTTCTTGACGAGTTCTTCTGAGCGGGACTCTGGGGTTCGAAATGACCG
ACCAAGCGACGCCCAACCTGCCATCACGAGATTTCGATTCCACCGCCGCCTTCTATGAAAGGTTGGGCTT
CGGAATCGTTTTCCGGGACGCCGGCTGGATGATCCTCCAGCGCGGGGATCTCATGCTGGAGTTCTTCGCC
CACCCCAACTTGTTTATTGCAGCTTATAATGGTTACAAATAAAGCAATAGCATCACAAATTTCACAAATA
AAGCATTTTTTTCACTGCATTCTAGTTGTGGTTTGTCCAAACTCATCAATGTATCTTATCATGTCTGTAT
ACCGTCGACCTCTAGCTAGAGCTTGGCGTAATCATGGTCATAGCTGTTTCCTGTGTGAAATTGTTATCCG
CTCACAATTCCACACAACATACGAGCCGGAAGCATAAAGTGTAAAGCCTGGGGTGCCTAATGAGTGAGCT
AACTCACATTAATTGCGTTGCGCTCACTGCCCGCTTTCCAGTCGGGAAACCTGTCGTGCCAGCTGCATTA
ATGAATCGGCCAACGCGCGGGGAGAGGCGGTTTGCGTATTGGGCGCTCTTCCGCTTCCTCGCTCACTGAC
TCGCTGCGCTCGGTCGTTCGGCTGCGGCGAGCGGTATCAGCTCACTCAAAGGCGGTAATACGGTTATCCA
CAGAATCAGGGGATAACGCAGGAAAGAACATGTGAGCAAAAGGCCAGCAAAAGGCCAGGAACCGTAAAAA
GGCCGCGTTGCTGGCGTTTTTCCATAGGCTCCGCCCCCCTGACGAGCATCACAAAAATCGACGCTCAAGT
CAGAGGTGGCGAAACCCGACAGGACTATAAAGATACCAGGCGTTTCCCCCTGGAAGCTCCCTCGTGCGCT
CTCCTGTTCCGACCCTGCCGCTTACCGGATACCTGTCCGCCTTTCTCCCTTCGGGAAGCGTGGCGCTTTC
TCATAGCTCACGCTGTAGGTATCTCAGTTCGGTGTAGGTCGTTCGCTCCAAGCTGGGCTGTGTGCACGAA
CCCCCCGTTCAGCCCGACCGCTGCGCCTTATCCGGTAACTATCGTCTTGAGTCCAACCCGGTAAGACACG
ACTTATCGCCACTGGCAGCAGCCACTGGTAACAGGATTAGCAGAGCGAGGTATGTAGGCGGTGCTACAGA
GTTCTTGAAGTGGTGGCCTAACTACGGCTACACTAGAAGAACAGTATTTGGTATCTGCGCTCTGCTGAAG
CCAGTTACCTTCGGAAAAAGAGTTGGTAGCTCTTGATCCGGCAAACAAACCACCGCTGGTAGCGGTGGTT
TTTTTGTTTGCAAGCAGCAGATTACGCGCAGAAAAAAAGGATCTCAAGAAGATCCTTTGATCTTTTCTAC
GGGGTCTGACGCTCAGTGGAACGAAAACTCACGTTAAGGGATTTTGGTCATGAGATTATCAAAAAGGATC
TTCACCTAGATCCTTTTAAATTAAAAATGAAGTTTTAAATCAATCTAAAGTATATATGAGTAAACTTGGT
CTGACAGTTACCAATGCTTAATCAGTGAGGCACCTATCTCAGCGATCTGTCTATTTCGTTCATCCATAGT
TGCCTGACTCCCCGTCGTGTAGATAACTACGATACGGGAGGGCTTACCATCTGGCCCCAGTGCTGCAATG
ATACCGCGAGACCCACGCTCACCGGCTCCAGATTTATCAGCAATAAACCAGCCAGCCGGAAGGGCCGAGC
GCAGAAGTGGTCCTGCAACTTTATCCGCCTCCATCCAGTCTATTAATTGTTGCCGGGAAGCTAGAGTAAG
TAGTTCGCCAGTTAATAGTTTGCGCAACGTTGTTGCCATTGCTACAGGCATCGTGGTGTCACGCTCGTCG
TTTGGTATGGCTTCATTCAGCTCCGGTTCCCAACGATCAAGGCGAGTTACATGATCCCCCATGTTGTGCA
AAAAAGCGGTTAGCTCCTTCGGTCCTCCGATCGTTGTCAGAAGTAAGTTGGCCGCAGTGTTATCACTCAT
GGTTATGGCAGCACTGCATAATTCTCTTACTGTCATGCCATCCGTAAGATGCTTTTCTGTGACTGGTGAG
TACTCAACCAAGTCATTCTGAGAATAGTGTATGCGGCGACCGAGTTGCTCTTGCCCGGCGTCAATACGGG
ATAATACCGCGCCACATAGCAGAACTTTAAAAGTGCTCATCATTGGAAAACGTTCTTCGGGGCGAAAACT
CTCAAGGATCTTACCGCTGTTGAGATCCAGTTCGATGTAACCCACTCGTGCACCCAACTGATCTTCAGCA
TCTTTTACTTTCACCAGCGTTTCTGGGTGAGCAAAAACAGGAAGGCAAAATGCCGCAAAAAAGGGAATAA
GGGCGACACGGAAATGTTGAATACTCATACTCTTCCTTTTTCAATATTATTGAAGCATTTATCAGGGTTA
TTGTCTCATGAGCGGATACATATTTGAATGTATTTAGAAAAATAAACAAATAGGGGTTCCGCGCACATTT
CCCCGAAAAGTGCCACCTGACGTC
